>Addgene plasmid #65187 | pYTK080 | depositor full sequence | sequence record 110240 | Full Sequence
TCGGTCTCATACAGTTTAGCTTGCCTCGTCCCCGCCGGGTCACCCGGCCAGCGACATGGAGGCCCAGAAT
ACCCTCCTTGACAGTCTTGACGTGCGCAGCTCAGGGGCATGATGTGACTGTCGCCCGTACATTTAGCCCA
TACATCCCCATGTATAATCATTTGCATCCATACATTTTGATGGCCGCACGGCGCGAAGCAAAAATTACGG
CTCCTCGCTCCAGACCTGCGAGCAGGGAAACGCTCCCCTCACAGACGCGTTGAATTGTCCCCACGCCGCG
CCCCTGTAGAGAAATATAAAAGGTTAGGATTTGCCACTGAGGTTCTTCTTTCATATACTTCCTTTTAAAA
TCTTGCTAGGATACAGTTCTCACATCACATCCGAACATAAACAAAAATGGCTAAATTAACATCTGCCGTT
CCTGTTTTAACAGCTAGGGATGTTGCAGGTGCTGTAGAGTTTTGGACAGATAGGTTAGGATTCTCAAGAG
ACTTTGTTGAGGACGATTTTGCTGGTGTTGTCAGGGATGACGTTACTTTATTTATCTCAGCAGTCCAAGA
TCAAGTTGTCCCTGATAATACATTGGCTTGGGTCTGGGTCAGGGGTTTAGATGAATTATATGCTGAATGG
TCAGAAGTTGTATCTACAAACTTCAGAGATGCTTCTGGTCCAGCTATGACCGAGATTGGTGAACAGCCAT
GGGGTAGAGAATTTGCTTTGAGAGATCCAGCTGGAAATTGTGTTCATTTTGTTGCTGAAGAACAAGATTA
AAGTAACTGACAATAAAAAGATTCTTGTTTTCAAGAACTTGTCATTTGTATAGTTTTTTTATATTGTAGT
TGTTCTATTTTAATCAAATGTTAGCGTGATTTATATTTTTTTTCGCCTCGACATCATCTGCCCAGATGCG
AAGTTAAGTGCGCAGAAAGTAATATCATGCGTCAATCGTATGTGAATGCTGGTCGCTATACTGGAGTTGA
GACCAGACCAATAAAAAACGCCCGGCGGCAACCGAGCGTTCTGAACAAATCCAGATGGAGTTCTGAGGTC
ATTACTGGATCTATCAACAGGAGTCCAAGCGAGCTCGATATCAAATTACGCCCCGCCCTGCCACTCATCG
CAGTACTGTTGTAATTCATTAAGCATTCTGCCGACATGGAAGCCATCACAAACGGCATGATGAACCTGAA
TCGCCAGCGGCATCAGCACCTTGTCGCCTTGCGTATAATATTTGCCCATGGTGAAAACGGGGGCGAAGAA
GTTGTCCATATTGGCCACGTTTAAATCAAAACTGGTGAAACTCACCCAGGGATTGGCTGAAACGAAAAAC
ATATTCTCAATAAACCCTTTAGGGAAATAGGCCAGGTTTTCACCGTAACACGCCACATCTTGCGAATATA
TGTGTAGAAACTGCCGGAAATCGTCGTGGTATTCACTCCAGAGCGATGAAAACGTTTCAGTTTGCTCATG
GAAAACGGTGTAACAAGGGTGAACACTATCCCATATCACCAGCTCACCGTCTTTCATTGCCATACGAAAT
TCCGGATGAGCATTCATCAGGCGGGCAAGAATGTGAATAAAGGCCGGATAAAACTTGTGCTTATTTTTCT
TTACGGTCTTTAAAAAGGCCGTAATATCCAGCTGAACGGTCTGGTTATAGGTACATTGAGCAACTGACTG
AAATGCCTCAAAATGTTCTTTACGATGCCATTGGGATATATCAACGGTGGTATATCCAGTGATTTTTTTC
TCCATTTTAGCTTCCTTAGCTCCTGAAAATCTCGATAACTCAAAAAATACGCCCGGTAGTGATCTTATTT
CATTATGGTGAAAGTTGGAACCTCTTACGTGCCCGATCAATCATGACCAAAATCCCTTAACGTGAGTTTT
CGTTCCACTGAGCGTCAGACCCCGTAGAAAAGATCAAAGGATCTTCTTGAGATCCTTTTTTTCTGCGCGT
AATCTGCTGCTTGCAAACAAAAAAACCACCGCTACCAGCGGTGGTTTGTTTGCCGGATCAAGAGCTACCA
ACTCTTTTTCCGAAGGTAACTGGCTTCAGCAGAGCGCAGATACCAAATACTGTTCTTCTAGTGTAGCCGT
AGTTAGGCCACCACTTCAAGAACTCTGTAGCACCGCCTACATACCTCGCTCTGCTAATCCTGTTACCAGT
GGCTGCTGCCAGTGGCGATAAGTCGTGTCTTACCGGGTTGGACTCAAGACGATAGTTACCGGATAAGGCG
CAGCGGTCGGGCTGAACGGGGGGTTCGTGCACACAGCCCAGCTTGGAGCGAACGACCTACACCGAACTGA
GATACCTACAGCGTGAGCTATGAGAAAGCGCCACGCTTCCCGAAGGGAGAAAGGCGGACAGGTATCCGGT
AAGCGGCAGGGTCGGAACAGGAGAGCGCACGAGGGAGCTTCCAGGGGGAAACGCCTGGTATCTTTATAGT
CCTGTCGGGTTTCGCCACCTCTGACTTGAGCGTCGATTTTTGTGATGCTCGTCAGGGGGGCGGAGCCTAT
GGAAAAACGCCAGCAACGCGGCCTTTTTACGGTTCCTGGCCTTTTGCTGGCCTTTTGCTCACATGTTCTT
TCCTGCGTTATCCCCTGATTCTGTGGATAACCGTAG
Features (pLannotate 1.2.2; 7 found; start..end, strand, type, name):
     53..394     +  promoter       TEF promoter: Ashbya gossypii TEF promoter
    397..768     +  CDS            ble: BLE_STRHI - Experimental evidence at protein level: Swiss-Prot protein existence level 1. Binding protein with a strong affinity to the bleomycin family of antibiotics. From Streptoalloteichus hindustanus.
    776..973     +  terminator     TEF terminator: Ashbya gossypii TEF terminator
    991..1025    -  terminator     lambda t0 terminator: minimal transcription terminator from phage lambda (Scholtissek and Grosse, 1987)
   1099..1755    -  CDS            cat: CAT_ECOLX - Experimental evidence at protein level: Swiss-Prot protein existence level 1. This enzyme is an effector of chloramphenicol resistance in bacteria. From Escherichia coli. This protein is used as a marker in many commonly used cloning vectors, such as pACYC184.
   1756..1853    -  promoter       cat promoter: promoter of the E. coli cat gene encoding chloramphenicol acetyltransferase
   1937..2525    +  rep_origin     ori: high-copy-number ColE1/pMB1/pBR322/pUC origin of replication
