[The description below was written by a language model from this plasmid's Addgene catalogue record and pLannotate feature annotations shown in this document.]
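Description:
pYTK080 is a part plasmid from a modular yeast toolkit (YTK) for multipart Golden Gate-style assembly. It carries a zeocin resistance cassette formatted as a "Type 6" part, the position reserved for yeast selectable markers in that system. It is built on the pYTK001 part-entry backbone and is a small (about 2.6 kb) bacterial storage and propagation vector. It replicates in E. coli from a high-copy ColE1/pUC-type origin and is selected with chloramphenicol through a cat gene driven by its native cat promoter and followed by a minimal phage lambda t0 terminator. The plasmid has no annotated yeast origin or centromere, so it is not meant to be maintained in yeast on its own. Instead, it donates its part to larger assemblies.

The payload is a self-contained marker expression unit. The Ashbya gossypii TEF promoter drives the ble coding sequence from Streptoalloteichus hindustanus, followed by the A. gossypii TEF terminator. The ble product binds antibiotics of the bleomycin family with high affinity, sequestering the drug and conferring resistance to zeocin/phleomycin. This allows dominant selection in yeast without the need for an auxotrophic strain background. The insert was cloned into the entry vector using BsmBI sites that were destroyed in the process. The type IIS sites and overhangs that release the part in later assembly steps are not annotated in the feature table. In use, the part would be combined with promoters, coding sequences, terminators, connectors and origin or integration parts from the same toolkit to build zeocin-selectable yeast expression cassettes or multigene plasmids.
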