Addgene plasmid #65187: pYTK080
Purpose: Encodes ZeocinR as a Type 6 part to be used in the Dueber YTK system
Depositing lab: John Dueber. Publication: A Highly Characterized Yeast Toolkit for Modular, Multipart Assembly. Lee ME, DeLoache WC, Cervantes B, Dueber JE. ACS Synth Biol. 2015 Apr 14. 10.1021/sb500366v PubMed 25871405.
Backbone
  Vector backbone: pYTK001
  Vector type: Bacterial Expression
Growth in bacteria
  Bacterial resistance: Chloramphenicol, 25 μg/mL
  Growth temperature: 37°C
  Growth strain: DH10B
  Copy number: High Copy
Gene/Insert
  Gene/Insert name: ZeocinR
  Species: Synthetic
  Cloning method: Restriction Enzyme; 5′ cloning site BsmBI (destroyed during cloning); 3′ cloning site BsmBI (destroyed during cloning)
Terms and licenses: Academic/Nonprofit Terms; Industry Terms: Not Available to Industry
Depositor comments: Type 6 parts are Yeast Markers in the Dueber YTK. For more information, please visit the supplemental information in PMID:25871405.
How to cite: pYTK080 was a gift from John Dueber (Addgene plasmid # 65187 ; http://n2t.net/addgene:65187 ; RRID:Addgene_65187)
