>Addgene plasmid #65187 | pYTK080 | addgene partial sequence | sequence record 112756 | CAT-F 5'-GTTTGTGATGGCTTCCATGTC-3'
GTGGCAGGGCGGGGCGTAATTTGATATCGAGCTCGCTTGGACTCCTGTTGATAGATCCAGTAATGACCTC
AGAACTCCATCTGGATTTGTTCAGAACGCTCGGTTGCCGCCGGGCGTTTTTTATTGGTCTGGTCTCAACT
CCAGTATAGCGACCAGCATTCACATACGATTGACGCATGATATTACTTTCTGCGCACTTAACTTCGCATC
TGGGCAGATGATGTCGAGGCGAAAAAAAATATAAATCACGCTAACATTTGATTAAAATAGAACAACTACA
ATATAAAAAAACTATACAAATGACAAGTTCTTGAAAACAAGAATCTTTTTATTGTCAGTTACTTTAATCT
TGTTCTTCAGCAACAAAATGAACACAATTTCCAGCTGGATCTCTCAAAGCAAATTCTCTACCCCATGGCT
GTTCACCAATCTCGGTCATAGCTGGACCAGAAGCATCTCTGAAGTTTGTAGATACAACTTCTGACCATTC
AGCATATAATTCATCTAAACCCCTGACCCAGACCCAAGCCAATGTATTATCAGGGACAACTTGATCTTGG
ACTGCTGAGATAAATAAAGTAACGTCATCCCTGACAACACCAGCAAAATCGTCCTCAACAAAGTCTCTTG
AGAATCCTAACCTATCTGTCCAAAACTCTACAGCACCTGCAACATCCCTAGCTGTTAAAACAGGAACGGC
AGATGTTAATTTAGCCATTTTTGTTTATGTTCGGATGTGATGTGAGAACTGTATCCTAGCAAGATTTTAA
AA
