>Addgene plasmid #65187 | pYTK080 | addgene partial sequence | sequence record 218317 | pRS414-R 5'-CACCTCTGACTTGAGCGTCG-3'
GCCAGCAACGCGGCCTTTTTACGGTTCCTGGCCTTTTGCTGGCCTTTTGCTCACATGTTCTTTCCTGCGT
TATCCCCTGATTCTGTGGATAACCGTAGTCGGTCTCATACAGTTTAGCTTGCCTCGTCCCCGCCGGGTCA
CCCGGCCAGCGACATGGAGGCCCAGAATACCCTCCTTGACAGTCTTGACGTGCGCAGCTCAGGGGCATGA
TGTGACTGTCGCCCGTACATTTAGCCCATACATCCCCATGTATAATCATTTGCATCCATACATTTTGATG
GCCGCACGGCGCGAAGCAAAAATTACGGCTCCTCGCTCCAGACCTGCGAGCAGGGAAACGCTCCCCTCAC
AGACGCGTTGAATTGTCCCCACGCCGCGCCCCTGTAGAGAAATATAAAAGGTTAGGATTTGCCACTGAGG
TTCTTCTTTCATATACTTCCTTTTAAAATCTTGCTAGGATACAGTTCTCACATCACATCCGAACATAAAC
AAAAATGGCTAAATTAACATCTGCCGTTCCTGTTTTAACAGCTAGGGATGTTGCAGGTGCTGTAGAGTTT
TGGACAGATAGGTTAGGATTCTCAAGAGACTTTGTTGAGGACGATTTTGCTGGTGTTGTCAGGGATGACG
TTACTTTATTTATCTCAGCAGTCCA
